Addgene plasmid #126608: pB-bsd-Flag-CNP
Purpose: Expresses N-terminal Flag-tagged human CNP
Depositing lab: Xiaozhong Wang. Depositing organization: Northwestern University. Publication: The cyclic phosphodiesterase CNP and RNA cyclase RtcA fine-tune noncanonical XBP1 splicing during ER stress. Unlu I, Lu Y, Wang X. J Biol Chem. 2018 Dec 14;293(50):19365-19376. doi: 10.1074/jbc.RA118.004872. Epub 2018 Oct 24. PubMed 30355738.
Backbone
  Vector backbone: PB-bsd
  Vector type: Mammalian Expression
  Selectable markers: Blasticidin
Growth in bacteria
  Bacterial resistance: Ampicillin, 100 μg/mL
  Growth temperature: 37°C
  Growth strain: DH5alpha
  Copy number: Unknown
Gene/Insert
  Gene/Insert name: 2'3' cyclic nucleotide phosphodiesterase (alt name: CNP)
  Species: M. musculus (mouse)
  Insert size (bp): 1200
  Entrez Gene: CNP (a.k.a. CNP1, HLD20)
  Promoter: CAG
  Tag / fusion protein: Flag (N terminal on backbone)
  Cloning method: Restriction Enzyme; 5′ cloning site EcoRI (not destroyed); 3′ cloning site XhoI (not destroyed)
  Sequencing primers: 5′ GAGCCTCTGCTAACCATGTTCATGCC
Terms and licenses: Academic/Nonprofit Terms; Industry Terms: Not Available to Industry
Depositor comments: Construct contains a non-canonical FLAG tag of DYKDDDDR rather than the typical DYKDDDDK that is functional in the experience of the depositor.
How to cite: pB-bsd-Flag-CNP was a gift from Xiaozhong Wang (Addgene plasmid # 126608 ; http://n2t.net/addgene:126608 ; RRID:Addgene_126608)
