[The description below was written by a language model from this plasmid's Addgene catalogue record and pLannotate feature annotations shown in this document.]
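Description:
pB-bsd-Flag-CNP is a mammalian expression plasmid built on the PB-bsd backbone for producing N-terminally Flag-tagged 2',3'-cyclic nucleotide phosphodiesterase (CNP). The "PB" name and a small fragment of baculovirus FP-locus sequence in the feature table suggest a piggyBac transposon-type backbone, but no transposon terminal repeats are annotated and the record does not say so explicitly. In bacteria the plasmid is maintained through a high-copy ColE1/pUC-type origin and selected with ampicillin via β-lactamase. The backbone also carries an f1 origin, lacZα and lac promoter/operator remnants, and T7 and T3 promoters, typical of a pBluescript-like cloning vector.

The expression cassette is driven by the CAG promoter, annotated here as its components: CMV enhancer, chicken β-actin promoter (spanning the sequence origin) and the chimeric chicken β-actin/rabbit β-globin intron. Downstream lies the Flag epitope, annotated as a 3xFLAG-type tag, followed by the CNP coding sequence cloned between EcoRI and XhoI sites and terminated by a bGH polyadenylation signal. The depositor notes that the tag ends in arginine rather than the canonical lysine but remains functional in their experience. A second, oppositely oriented cassette uses the mouse PGK promoter to express the bsd blasticidin S deaminase gene with its own bGH poly(A), allowing blasticidin selection of transfected mammalian cells.

The record is inconsistent about the insert's origin: the stated purpose and the Entrez gene entry describe human CNP, whereas the species field lists mouse and the sequence annotation matches mouse Cnp. The associated publication concerns the roles of CNP and RtcA in noncanonical XBP1 splicing during ER stress.
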