Features (pLannotate 1.2.2; 23 found; start..end, strand, type, name):
    127..1143    +  intron         chimeric intron: chimera between introns from chicken β-actin and rabbit β-globin
   1222..1284    +  CDS            3xFLAG: three tandem FLAG® epitope tags, followed by an enterokinase cleavage site
   1300..2559    +  CDS            Cnp: CN37_MOUSE - Also known as Cnp1. Experimental evidence at protein level: Swiss-Prot protein existence level 1. May participate in RNA metabolism in the myelinating cell, CNP is the third most abundant protein in central nervous system myelin. From Mus musculus (Mouse).
   2589..2813    +  polyA_signal   bGH poly(A) signal: bovine growth hormone polyadenylation signal
   2817..2838    +  promoter       SV40 promoter (fragment): SV40 enhancer and early promoter
   3315..3333    -  promoter       T7 promoter: promoter for bacteriophage T7 RNA polymerase
   3336..3493    +  CDS            lacZα (fragment): LacZα fragment of β-galactosidase; lacZ fragment
   3498..3926    +  rep_origin     f1 ori (sequence partly withheld): f1 bacteriophage origin of replication; arrow indicates direction of (+) strand synthesis
   3979..4083    +  promoter       AmpR promoter: bla
   4084..4944    +  CDS            AmpR: β-lactamase; bla; confers resistance to ampicillin, carbenicillin, and related antibiotics
   5115..5703    +  rep_origin     ori: high-copy-number ColE1/pMB1/pBR322/pUC origin of replication
   5886..5978    +  CDS            lacI (fragment): lac repressor; lacI; The lac repressor binds to the lac operator to inhibit transcription in E. coli. This inhibition can be relieved by adding lactose or isopropyl-β-D-thiogalactopyranoside (IPTG).
   5991..6012    +  protein_bind   CAP binding site: CAP binding activates transcription in the presence of cAMP. E. coli catabolite activator protein
   6027..6057    +  promoter       lac promoter: promoter for the E. coli lac operon
   6065..6081    +  protein_bind   lac operator: The lac repressor binds to the lac operator to inhibit transcription in E. coli. This inhibition can be relieved by adding lactose or isopropyl-β-D-thiogalactopyranoside (IPTG). lac repressor encoded by lacI
   6126..6144    +  promoter       T3 promoter: promoter for bacteriophage T3 RNA polymerase
   6161..6292    -  CDS            FP (fragment): FP25_NPVAC - Experimental evidence at protein level: Swiss-Prot protein existence level 1. From Autographa californica nuclear polyhedrosis virus (AcMNPV).
   6703..6724    -  promoter       SV40 promoter (fragment): SV40 enhancer and early promoter
   6728..6952    -  polyA_signal   bGH poly(A) signal: bovine growth hormone polyadenylation signal
   6983..7372    -  CDS            bsd: BSD_ASPTE - Experimental evidence at protein level: Swiss-Prot protein existence level 1. Catalyzes the deamination of the cytosine moiety of the antibiotics blasticidin S, cytomycin and acetylblasticidin S. From Aspergillus terreus.
   7398..7897    -  promoter       PGK promoter: mouse phosphoglycerate kinase 1 promoter
   7917..8296    +  enhancer       CMV enhancer: human cytomegalovirus immediate early enhancer
   8298..126     +  promoter       chicken β-actin promoter (across the origin): contains a 21-bp deletion relative to the standard chicken β-actin promoter
>Addgene plasmid #126608 | pB-bsd-Flag-CNP | addgene full sequence | sequence record 246463 | Addgene NGS Result
GGGCGGGGCGGGGCGAGGCGGAGAGGTGCGGCGGCAGCCAATCAGAGCGGCGCGCTCCGAAAGTTTCCTT
TTATGGCGAGGCGGCGGCGGCGGCGGCCCTATAAAAAGCGAAGCGCGCGGCGGGCGGGAGTCGCTGCGCG
CTGCCTTCGCCCCGTGCCCCGCTCCGCCGCCGCCTCGCGCCGCCCGCCCCGGCTCTGACTGACCGCGTTA
CTCCCACAGGTGAGCGGGCGGGACGGCCCTTCTCCTCCGGGCTGTAATTAGCGCTTGGTTTAATGACGGC
TTGTTTCTTTTCTGTGGCTGCGTGAAAGCCTTGAGGGGCTCCGGGAGGGCCCTTTGTGCGGGGGGAGCGG
CTCGGGGGGTGCGTGCGTGTGTGTGTGCGTGGGGAGCGCCGCGTGCGGCTCCGCGCTGCCCGGCGGCTGT
GAGCGCTGCGGGCGCGGCGCGGGGCTTTGTGCGCTCCGCAGTGTGCGCGAGGGGAGCGCGGCCGGGGGCG
GTGCCCCGCGGTGCGGGGGGGGCTGCGAGGGGAACAAAGGCTGCGTGCGGGGTGTGTGCGTGGGGGGGTG
AGCAGGGGGTGTGGGCGCGTCGGTCGGGCTGCAACCCCCCCTGCACCCCCCTCCCCGAGTTGCTGAGCAC
GGCCCGGCTTCGGGTGCGGGGCTCCGTACGGGGCGTGGCGCGGGGCTCGCCGTGCCGGGCGGGGGGTGGC
GGCAGGTGGGGGTGCCGGGCGGGGCGGGGCCGCCTCGGGCCGGGGAGGGCTCGGGGGAGGGGCGCGGCGG
CCCCCGGAGCGCCGGCGGCTGTCGAGGCGCGGCGAGCCGCAGCCATTGCCTTTTATGGTAATCGTGCGAG
AGGGCGCAGGGACTTCCTTTGTCCCAAATCTGTGCGGAGCCGAAATCTGGGAGGCGCCGCCGCACCCCCT
CTAGCGGGCGCGGGGCGAAGCGGTGCGGCGCCGGCAGGAAGGAAATGGGCGGGGAGGGCCTTCGTGCGTC
GCCGCGCCGCCGTCCCCTTCTCCCTCTCCAGCCTCGGGGCTGTCCGCGGGGGGACGGCTGCCTTCGGGGG
GGACGGGGCAGGGCGGGGTTCGGCTTCTGGCGTGTGACCGGCGGCTCTAGAGCCTCTGCTAACCATGTTC
ATGCCTTCTTCTTTTTCCTACAGCTCCTGGGCAACGTGCTGGTTATTGTGCTGTCTCATCATTTTGGCAA
AGAATTGGATCAGCTTGGCAAAGCATTCATGGACTACAAAGACCATGACGGTGATTATAAAGATCATGAC
ATCGATTACAAGGATGACGATGACCGGATCCGAATTCTAATGAACACTAGCTTTACCCGCAAAAGCCACA
CATTCCTGCCCAAGCTCTTCTTCAGGAAAATGTCATCCTCAGGAGCAAAGGAGAAGCCAGAGCTGCAGTT
CCCTTTCCTTCAAGATGAGGACACGGTGGCTACCCTCCACGAGTGCAAGACGCTATTCATCCTGCGCGGC
CTGCCGGGCAGCGGCAAGTCCACACTGGCTCGGCTCATCCTGGAGAAGTACCACGACGGCACCAAGATGG
TGTCCGCTGATGCTTACAAGATCATCCCTGGCTCTCGGGCAGACTTCTCCGAGGCGTACAAGCGTCTAGA
CGAGGACCTGGCTGGCTACTGCCGCCGGGACATCAGGGTTCTTGTGCTTGATGATACCAACCACGAGCGG
GAGCGGCTGGATCAGCTTTTTGAAATGGCAGACCAGTATCAGTACCAGGTGGTGCTGGTGGAGCCCAAGA
CAGCGTGGCGACTAGACTGTGCCCAGCTCAAGGAGAAGAACCAATGGCAGCTGTCGGCCGATGACCTGAA
GAAGCTGAAGCCCGGGCTGGAGAAGGACTTTCTGCCACTCTACTTTGGCTGGTTCCTGACCAAAAAGAGT
TCTGAGACCCTCCGAAAAGCTGGCCAGGTCTTTCTGGAGGAGCTGGGGAATCACAAGGCCTTCAAGAAAG
AGCTTCGACACTTTATTTCTGGAGATGAACCCAAGGAGAAGCTTGAGCTGGTCAGCTACTTTGGAAAGAG
ACCTCCAGGTGTGCTGCACTGTACAACCAAATTCTGTGACTACGGGAAGGCCGCTGGGGCAGAAGAATAC
GCCCAGCAGGAGGTGGTGAAGAGATCGTATGGCAAGGCCTTCAAACTGTCCATCTCTGCTCTCTTTGTGA
CACCCAAGACAGCTGGGGCCCAGGTGGTGCTGACCGATCAGGAGCTGCAGTTGTGGCCAAGTGATCTGGA
CAAGCCATCTGCCTCCGAGGGCCTGCCCCCAGGGAGCCGAGCTCACGTCACCCTAGGCTGTGCGGCCGAC
GTGCAGCCAGTGCAGACGGGTCTTGACCTCTTAGATATTTTACAACAGGTGAAGGGGGGCAGCCAAGGTG
AGGCGGTGGGTGAGCTCCCCCGGGGCAAGCTCTATTCCCTGGGCAAAGGGCGATGGATGCTGAGCCTGAC
TAAGAAGATGGAGGTCAAGGCCATCTTCACGGGGTACTATGGGAAGGGCAAACCTGTGCCCATACATGGC
AGCCGGAAGGGGGGTGCCATGCAGATCTGCACCATCATCTGAGCTCGAGGGCCGCTGATCAGCCTCGACT
GTGCCTTCTAGTTGCCAGCCATCTGTTGTTTGCCCCTCCCCCGTGCCTTCCTTGACCCTGGAAGGTGCCA
CTCCCACTGTCCTTTCCTAATAAAATGAGGAAATTGCATCGCATTGTCTGAGTAGGTGTCATTCTATTCT
GGGGGGTGGGGTGGGGCAGGACAGCAAGGGGGAGGATTGGGAAGACAATAGCAGGCATGCTGGGGATGCG
GTGGGCTCTATGGCTTCTGAGGCGGAAAGAACCAGCTGGGGCTTAATTAACGAGAGCATAATATTGATAT
GTGCCAAAGTTGTTTCTGACTGACTAATAAGTATAATTTGTTTCTATTATGTATAGGTTAAGCTAATTAC
TTATTTTATAATACAACATGACTGTTTTTAAAGTACAAAATAAGTTTATTTTTGTAAAAGAGAGAATGTT
TAAAAGTTTTGTTACTTTATAGAAGAAATTTTGAGTTTTTGTTTTTTTTTAATAAATAAATAAACATAAA
TAAATTGTTTGTTGAATTTATTATTAGTATGTAAGTGTAAATATAATAAAACTTAATATCTATTCAAATT
AATAAATAAACCTCGATATACAGACCGATAAAACACATGCGTCAATTTTACGCATGATTATCTTTAACGT
ACGTCACAATATGATTATCTTTCTAGGGTTAAATAATAGTTTCTAATTTTTTTATTATTCAGCCTGCTGT
CGTGAATACCGAGCTCCAATTCGCCCTATAGTGAGTCGTATTACAATTCACTGGCCGTCGTTTTACAACG
TCGTGACTGGGAAAACCCTGGCGTTACCCAACTTAATCGCCTTGCAGCACATCCCCCTTTCGCCAGCTGG
CGTAATAGCGAAGAGGCCCGCACCGATCGCCCTTCCCAACAGTTGCGCAGCCTGAATGGCGAATGGG
[124 nt withheld, positions 3498-3621]
C
[91 nt withheld, positions 3623-3713]
A
[49 nt withheld, positions 3715-3763]
CCTTTGACGTTGGAGTCCACGTTCTTT
[37 nt withheld, positions 3791-3827]
ACCCTATCTCGGTCTATTCTTTTGATTTATAAGGGATTTTGCCGATTTCGGCCTATTGGTTAAAAAATGA
GCTGATTTAACAAAAATTTAACGCGAATTTTAACAAAATATTAACGCTTACAATTTAGGTGGCACTTTTC
GGGGAAATGTGCGCGGAACCCCTATTTGTTTATTTTTCTAAATACATTCAAATATGTATCCGCTCATGAG
ACAATAACCCTGATAAATGCTTCAATAATATTGAAAAAGGAAGAGTATGAGTATTCAACATTTCCGTGTC
GCCCTTATTCCCTTTTTTGCGGCATTTTGCCTTCCTGTTTTTGCTCACCCAGAAACGCTGGTGAAAGTAA
AAGATGCTGAAGATCAGTTGGGTGCACGAGTGGGTTACATCGAACTGGATCTCAACAGCGGTAAGATCCT
TGAGAGTTTTCGCCCCGAAGAACGTTTTCCAATGATGAGCACTTTTAAAGTTCTGCTATGTGGCGCGGTA
TTATCCCGTATTGACGCCGGGCAAGAGCAACTCGGTCGCCGCATACACTATTCTCAGAATGACTTGGTTG
AGTACTCACCAGTCACAGAAAAGCATCTTACGGATGGCATGACAGTAAGAGAATTATGCAGTGCTGCCAT
AACCATGAGTGATAACACTGCGGCCAACTTACTTCTGACAACGATCGGAGGACCGAAGGAGCTAACCGCT
TTTTTGCACAACATGGGGGATCATGTAACTCGCCTTGATCGTTGGGAACCGGAGCTGAATGAAGCCATAC
CAAACGACGAGCGTGACACCACGATGCCTGTAGCAATGGCAACAACGTTGCGCAAACTATTAACTGGCGA
ACTACTTACTCTAGCTTCCCGGCAACAATTAATAGACTGGATGGAGGCGGATAAAGTTGCAGGACCACTT
CTGCGCTCGGCCCTTCCGGCTGGCTGGTTTATTGCTGATAAATCTGGAGCCGGTGAGCGTGGGTCTCGCG
GTATCATTGCAGCACTGGGGCCAGATGGTAAGCCCTCCCGTATCGTAGTTATCTACACGACGGGGAGTCA
GGCAACTATGGATGAACGAAATAGACAGATCGCTGAGATAGGTGCCTCACTGATTAAGCATTGGTAACTG
TCAGACCAAGTTTACTCATATATACTTTAGATTGATTTAAAACTTCATTTTTAATTTAAAAGGATCTAGG
TGAAGATCCTTTTTGATAATCTCATGACCAAAATCCCTTAACGTGAGTTTTCGTTCCACTGAGCGTCAGA
CCCCGTAGAAAAGATCAAAGGATCTTCTTGAGATCCTTTTTTTCTGCGCGTAATCTGCTGCTTGCAAACA
AAAAAACCACCGCTACCAGCGGTGGTTTGTTTGCCGGATCAAGAGCTACCAACTCTTTTTCCGAAGGTAA
CTGGCTTCAGCAGAGCGCAGATACCAAATACTGTTCTTCTAGTGTAGCCGTAGTTAGGCCACCACTTCAA
GAACTCTGTAGCACCGCCTACATACCTCGCTCTGCTAATCCTGTTACCAGTGGCTGCTGCCAGTGGCGAT
AAGTCGTGTCTTACCGGGTTGGACTCAAGACGATAGTTACCGGATAAGGCGCAGCGGTCGGGCTGAACGG
GGGGTTCGTGCACACAGCCCAGCTTGGAGCGAACGACCTACACCGAACTGAGATACCTACAGCGTGAGCT
ATGAGAAAGCGCCACGCTTCCCGAAGGGAGAAAGGCGGACAGGTATCCGGTAAGCGGCAGGGTCGGAACA
GGAGAGCGCACGAGGGAGCTTCCAGGGGGAAACGCCTGGTATCTTTATAGTCCTGTCGGGTTTCGCCACC
TCTGACTTGAGCGTCGATTTTTGTGATGCTCGTCAGGGGGGCGGAGCCTATGGAAAAACGCCAGCAACGC
GGCCTTTTTACGGTTCCTGGCCTTTTGCTGGCCTTTTGCTCACATGTTCTTTCCTGCGTTATCCCCTGAT
TCTGTGGATAACCGTATTACCGCCTTTGAGTGAGCTGATACCGCTCGCCGCAGCCGAACGACCGAGCGCA
GCGAGTCAGTGAGCGAGGAAGCGGAAGAGCGCCCAATACGCAAACCGCCTCTCCCCGCGCGTTGGCCGAT
TCATTAATGCAGCTGGCACGACAGGTTTCCCGACTGGAAAGCGGGCAGTGAGCGCAACGCAATTAATGTG
AGTTAGCTCACTCATTAGGCACCCCAGGCTTTACACTTTATGCTTCCGGCTCGTATGTTGTGTGGAATTG
TGAGCGGATAACAATTTCACACAGGAAACAGCTATGACCATGATTACGCCAAGCTCGAAATTAACCCTCA
CTAAAGGGAACAAAAGCTGGTACCTCGCGCGACTTGGTTTGCCATTCTTTAGCGCGCGTCGCGTCACACA
GCTTGGCCACAATGTGGTTTTTGTCAAACGAAGATTCTATGACGTGTTTAAAGTTTAGGTCGAGTAAAGC
GCAAATCTTTTTTAACCCTAGAAAGATAGTCTGCGTAAAATTGACGCATGCATTCTTGAAATATTGCTCT
CTCTTTCTAAATAGCGCGAATCCGTCGCTGTGCATTTAGGACATCTCAGTCGCCGCTTGGAGCTCCCGTG
AGGCGTGCTTGTCAATGCGGTAAGTGTCACTGATTTTGAACTATAACGACCGCGTGAGTCAAAATGACGC
ATGATTATCTTTTACGTGACTTTTAAGATTTAACTCATACGATAATTATATTGTTATTTCATGTTCTACT
TACGTGATAACTTATTATATATATATTTTCTTGTTATAGATATCGTGACTAATATATAATAAAATGGGTA
GTTCTTTAGACGATGAGCATATCCTCTCTGCTCTTCTGCAAAGCGATGACGAGCTTGTTGGCTAGCGTCG
AGCCCCAGCTGGTTCTTTCCGCCTCAGAAGCCATAGAGCCCACCGCATCCCCAGCATGCCTGCTATTGTC
TTCCCAATCCTCCCCCTTGCTGTCCTGCCCCACCCCACCCCCCAGAATAGAATGACACCTACTCAGACAA
TGCGATGCAATTTCCTCATTTTATTAGGAAAGGACAGTGGGAGTGGCACCTTCCAGGGTCAAGGAAGGCA
CGGGGGAGGGGCAAACAACAGATGGCTGGCAACTAGAAGGCACAGTCGAGGCTGATCAGCGAGCTCTAGA
GCTTAGCCCTCCCACACATAACCAGAGGGCAGCAATTCACGAATCCCAACTGCCGTCGGCTGTCCATCAC
TGTCCTTCACTATGGCTTTGATCCCAGGATGCAGATCGAGAAGCACCTGTCGACACCGTCCGCAGGGGCT
CAAGATGCCCCTGTTCTCATTTCCGATCGCGACGATACAAGTCAGGTTGCCAGCTGCCGCAGCAGCAGCA
GTGCCCAGCACCACGAGTTCTGCACAAGGTCCCCCAGTAAAATGATATACATTGACACCAGTGAAGATGC
GGCCGTCGCTAGAGAGAGCTGCGCTGGCGACGCTGTAGTCTTCAGAGATGGGGATGCTGTTGATTGTAGC
CGTTGCTCTTTCAATGAGGGTGGATTCTTCTTGAGACAAAGGCATCCCCATGGTGGCGTTGGCTGCAGGT
CGAAAGGCCCGGAGATGAGGAAGAGGAGAACAGCGCGGCAGACGTGCGCTTTTGAAGCGTGCAGAATGCC
GGGCCTCCGGAGGACCTTCGGGCGCCCGCCCCGCCCCTGAGCCCGCCCCTGAGCCCGCCCCCGGACCCAC
CCCTTCCCAGCCTCTGAGCCCAGAAAGCGAAGGAGCAAAGCTGCTATTGGCCGCTGCCCCAAAGGCCTAC
CCGCTTCCATTGCTCAGCGGTGCTGTCCATCTGCACGAGACTAGTGAGACGTGCTACTTCCATTTGTCAC
GTCCTGCACGACGCGAGCTGCGGGGCGGGGGGGAACTTCCTGACTAGGGGAGGAGTAGAAGGTGGCGCGA
AGGGGCCACCAAAGAACGGAGCCGGTTGGCGCCTACCGGTGGATGTGGAATGTGTGCGAGGCCAGAGGCC
ACTTGTGTAGCGCCAAGTGCCCAGCGGGGCTGCTAAAGCGCATGCTCCAGACTGCCTTGGGAAAAGCGCC
TCCCCTACCCGGTAGAATTAATTCGATTCGACATTGATTATTGACTAGTTATTAATAGTAATCAATTACG
GGGTCATTAGTTCATAGCCCATATATGGAGTTCCGCGTTACATAACTTACGGTAAATGGCCCGCCTGGCT
GACCGCCCAACGACCCCCGCCCATTGACGTCAATAATGACGTATGTTCCCATAGTAACGCCAATAGGGAC
TTTCCATTGACGTCAATGGGTGGAGTATTTACGGTAAACTGCCCACTTGGCAGTACATCAAGTGTATCAT
ATGCCAAGTACGCCCCCTATTGACGTCAATGACGGTAAATGGCCCGCCTGGCATTATGCCCAGTACATGA
CCTTATGGGACTTTCCTACTTGGCAGTACATCTACGTATTAGTCATCGCTATTACCATGGTCGAGGTGAG
CCCCACGTTCTGCTTCACTCTCCCCATCTCCCCCCCCTCCCCACCCCCAATTTTGTATTTATTTATTTTT
TAATTATTTTGTGCAGCGATGGGGGCGGGGGGGGGGGGGGGGGGGCGGGGCGAG
